>Addgene plasmid #83862 | pDONR-IAA3 | depositor full sequence | sequence record 160264 | Full Sequence
CTTTCCTGCGTTATCCCCTGATTCTGTGGATAACCGTATTACCGCCTTTGAGTGAGCTGATACCGCTCGC
CGCAGCCGAACGACCGAGCGCAGCGAGTCAGTGAGCGAGGAAGCGGAAGAGCGCCCAATACGCAAACCGC
CTCTCCCCGCGCGTTGGCCGATTCATTAATGCAGCTGGCACGACAGGTTTCCCGACTGGAAAGCGGGCAG
TGAGCGCAACGCAATTAATACGCGTACCGCTAGCCAGGAAGAGTTTGTAGAAACGCAAAAAGGCCATCCG
TCAGGATGGCCTTCTGCTTAGTTTGATGCCTGGCAGTTTATGGCGGGCGTCCTGCCCGCCACCCTCCGGG
CCGTTGCTTCACAACGTTCAAATCCGCTCCCGGCGGATTTGTCCTACTCAGGAGAGCGTTCACCGACAAA
CAACAGATAAAACGAAAGGCCCAGTCTTCCGACTGAGCCTTTCGTTTTATTTGATGCCTGGCAGTTCCCT
ACTCTCGCGTTAACGCTAGCATGGATGTTTTCCCAGTCACGACGTTGTAAAACGACGGCCAGTCTTAAGC
TCGGGCCCCAAATAATGATTTTATTTTGACTGATAGTGACCTGTTCGTTGCAACAAATTGATGAGCAATG
CTTTTTTATAATGCCAACTTTGTACAAAAAAGCAGGCTTCAAAATGGATGAGTTTGTTAACCTCAAGGAA
ACAGAGCTGAGGCTGGGATTACCGGGAACAGATAATGTATGTGAAGCAAAAGAGAGAGTTTCTTGCTGTA
ATAACAACAATAAGAGAGTACTATCAACTGATACTGAGAAGGAGATTGAATCATCATCAAGGAAAACTGA
AACATCCCCTCCTCGAAAGGCTCAGATTGTTGGATGGCCACCAGTTAGATCTTACAGGAAGAACAACATT
CAGAGTAAGAAGAATGAATCTGAGCATGAGGGTCAAGGAATCTATGTGAAAGTAAGTATGGATGGTGCAC
CATACTTGAGGAAAATAGATCTGAGTTGTTACAAAGGATACTCAGAGTTGCTTAAAGCTTTAGAAGTGAT
GTTCAAATTCTCTGTGGGAGAGTACTTTGAGAGAGATGGATATAAAGGTTCAGACTTTGTGCCTACTTAT
GAAGACAAAGATGGTGATTGGATGCTCATTGGTGATGTTCCATGGGAGATGTTCATATGTACGTGCAAGA
GACTAAGGATCATGAAAGGATCAGAAGCCAAAGGTTTAGGCTGTGGTGTATGATAACACCCAGCTTTCTT
GTACAAAGTTGGCATTATAAGAAAGCATTGCTTATCAATTTGTTGCAACGAACAGGTCACTATCAGTCAA
AATAAAATCATTATTTGCCATCCAGCTGATATCCCCTATAGTGAGTCGTATTACATGGTCATAGCTGTTT
CCTGGCAGCTCTGGCCCGTGTCTCAAAATCTCTGATGTTACATTGCACAAGATAAAATAATATCATCATG
AACAATAAAACTGTCTGCTTACATAAACAGTAATACAAGGGGTGTTATGAGCCATATTCAACGGGAAACG
TCGAGGCCGCGATTAAATTCCAACATGGATGCTGATTTATATGGGTATAAATGGGCTCGCGATAATGTCG
GGCAATCAGGTGCGACAATCTATCGCTTGTATGGGAAGCCCGATGCGCCAGAGTTGTTTCTGAAACATGG
CAAAGGTAGCGTTGCCAATGATGTTACAGATGAGATGGTCAGACTAAACTGGCTGACGGAATTTATGCCT
CTTCCGACCATCAAGCATTTTATCCGTACTCCTGATGATGCATGGTTACTCACCACTGCGATCCCCGGAA
AAACAGCATTCCAGGTATTAGAAGAATATCCTGATTCAGGTGAAAATATTGTTGATGCGCTGGCAGTGTT
CCTGCGCCGGTTGCATTCGATTCCTGTTTGTAATTGTCCTTTTAACAGCGATCGCGTATTTCGTCTCGCT
CAGGCGCAATCACGAATGAATAACGGTTTGGTTGATGCGAGTGATTTTGATGACGAGCGTAATGGCTGGC
CTGTTGAACAAGTCTGGAAAGAAATGCATAAACTTTTGCCATTCTCACCGGATTCAGTCGTCACTCATGG
TGATTTCTCACTTGATAACCTTATTTTTGACGAGGGGAAATTAATAGGTTGTATTGATGTTGGACGAGTC
GGAATCGCAGACCGATACCAGGATCTTGCCATCCTATGGAACTGCCTCGGTGAGTTTTCTCCTTCATTAC
AGAAACGGCTTTTTCAAAAATATGGTATTGATAATCCTGATATGAATAAATTGCAGTTTCATTTGATGCT
CGATGAGTTTTTCTAATCAGAATTGGTTAATTGGTTGTAACACTGGCAGAGCATTACGCTGACTTGACGG
GACGGCGCAAGCTCATGACCAAAATCCCTTAACGTGAGTTACGCGTCGTTCCACTGAGCGTCAGACCCCG
TAGAAAAGATCAAAGGATCTTCTTGAGATCCTTTTTTTCTGCGCGTAATCTGCTGCTTGCAAACAAAAAA
ACCACCGCTACCAGCGGTGGTTTGTTTGCCGGATCAAGAGCTACCAACTCTTTTTCCGAAGGTAACTGGC
TTCAGCAGAGCGCAGATACCAAATACTGTTCTTCTAGTGTAGCCGTAGTTAGGCCACCACTTCAAGAACT
CTGTAGCACCGCCTACATACCTCGCTCTGCTAATCCTGTTACCAGTGGCTGCTGCCAGTGGCGATAAGTC
GTGTCTTACCGGGTTGGACTCAAGACGATAGTTACCGGATAAGGCGCAGCGGTCGGGCTGAACGGGGGGT
TCGTGCACACAGCCCAGCTTGGAGCGAACGACCTACACCGAACTGAGATACCTACAGCGTGAGCTATGAG
AAAGCGCCACGCTTCCCGAAGGGAGAAAGGCGGACAGGTATCCGGTAAGCGGCAGGGTCGGAACAGGAGA
GCGCACGAGGGAGCTTCCAGGGGGAAACGCCTGGTATCTTTATAGTCCTGTCGGGTTTCGCCACCTCTGA
CTTGAGCGTCGATTTTTGTGATGCTCGTCAGGGGGGCGGAGCCTATGGAAAAACGCCAGCAACGCGGCCT
TTTTACGGTTCCTGGCCTTTTGCTGGCCTTTTGCTCACATGTT
Features (pLannotate 1.2.2; 10 found; start..end, strand, type, name):
    121..213     +  CDS            lacI (fragment): lac repressor; lacI; The lac repressor binds to the lac operator to inhibit transcription in E. coli. This inhibition can be relieved by adding lactose or isopropyl-β-D-thiogalactopyranoside (IPTG).
    268..295     -  terminator     rrnB T2 terminator: transcription terminator T2 from the E. coli rrnB gene
    427..470     +  terminator     rrnB T1 terminator: Escherichia coli rrnB; transcription terminator T1 from the E. coli rrnB gene
    517..553     -  CDS            lacZα (fragment): LacZα fragment of β-galactosidase; lacZ fragment
    569..668     +  protein_bind   attL1: mutant version of attL; recombination site for the Gateway® LR reaction LR Clonase™
    674..1240    +  CDS            IAA3: IAA3_ARATH - Also known as SHY2. Experimental evidence at protein level: Swiss-Prot protein existence level 1. Aux/IAA proteins are short-lived transcriptional factors that function as repressors of early auxin response genes at low auxin concentrations. Repression is thought to result from the interaction with auxin response factors (ARFs), proteins that bind to the auxin- responsive promoter element (AuxRE). Plays a central role in auxin regulation of root growth, in gravitropism, and in lateral root formation (PubMed:9895319). Regulated by an auxin-induced protein turnover (PubMed:14617065)
   1248..1347    -  protein_bind   attL2: mutant version of attL; recombination site for the Gateway® LR reaction LR Clonase™
   1365..1383    -  promoter       T7 promoter: promoter for bacteriophage T7 RNA polymerase
   1517..2326    +  CDS            KanR: aminoglycoside phosphotransferase; aph(3')-Ia; confers resistance to kanamycin in bacteria or G418 (Geneticin®) in eukaryotes
   2473..3061    +  rep_origin     ori: high-copy-number ColE1/pMB1/pBR322/pUC origin of replication
