[The description below was written by a language model from this plasmid's Addgene catalogue record and pLannotate feature annotations shown in this document.]
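Description:
pDONR-IAA3 is a Gateway clone built on the pDONR221 backbone that carries the Arabidopsis thaliana IAA3 coding sequence, also known as SHY2 (SHORT HYPOCOTYL 2, AT1G04240). Although catalogued as a donor vector, the annotated 3,123 nt sequence shows the insert flanked by attL1 and attL2 sites, meaning the BP recombination has already taken place and the plasmid functions as an entry clone. It is maintained in E. coli through a high-copy ColE1/pUC-type origin and selected with kanamycin via the aminoglycoside phosphotransferase (KanR) gene.

The IAA3 open reading frame (about 570 bp) sits in the forward orientation between the two attL sites, so an LR Clonase reaction can transfer it directionally into any attR-containing destination vector, where promoters, tags or fusion partners are supplied by the recipient. No promoter for expressing the insert is annotated upstream; the entry clone is a shuttle for the coding sequence rather than an expression construct. The rrnB T1 and T2 terminators upstream of attL1 insulate the cassette from read-through transcription, and a T7 promoter lies just beyond attL2, pointing back toward the insert. Short lacI and lacZα fragments are backbone remnants with no functional role. No epitope tags or reporters are annotated, and the record does not state whether the insert retains a stop codon.

IAA3 encodes an Aux/IAA protein, a short-lived transcriptional repressor of early auxin response genes that acts through auxin response factors and is itself degraded in response to auxin. The associated publication concerns a synthetic approach to the tunability of auxin signalling, consistent with this plasmid serving as a source for moving IAA3 into expression vectors for such studies.
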