Addgene plasmid #83862: pDONR-IAA3
Purpose: Gateway donor vector for IAA3
Depositing lab: Jennifer Nemhauser. Depositing organization: University of Washington. Publication: A synthetic approach reveals extensive tunability of auxin signaling. Havens KA, Guseman JM, Jang SS, Pierre-Jerome E, Bolten N, Klavins E, Nemhauser JL. Plant Physiol. 2012 Sep;160(1):135-42. doi: 10.1104/pp.112.202184. Epub 2012 Jul 27. PubMed 22843664.
Backbone
  Vector backbone: pDONR221
  Backbone manufacturer: Invitrogen
  Vector type: Gateway Donor vector
Growth in bacteria
  Bacterial resistance: Kanamycin, 50 μg/mL
  Growth temperature: 37°C
  Growth strain: DH5alpha
  Copy number: Unknown
Gene/Insert
  Gene/Insert name: IAA3 (alt name: SHY2)
  Species: A. thaliana (mustard weed)
  Entrez Gene: SHY2 (a.k.a. AT1G04240, F19P19.32, F19P19_32, IAA3, SHORT HYPOCOTYL 2, indole-3-acetic acid inducible 3)
  Cloning method: Gateway Cloning
  Sequencing primers: 5′ M13F; 3′ M13R
Terms and licenses: Academic/Nonprofit Terms; Industry Terms: Not Available to Industry
How to cite: pDONR-IAA3 was a gift from Jennifer Nemhauser (Addgene plasmid # 83862 ; http://n2t.net/addgene:83862 ; RRID:Addgene_83862)
