>Addgene plasmid #83862 | pDONR-IAA3 | addgene partial sequence | sequence record 161896 | M13-F20 5'-TGTAAAACGACGGCCAGT-3'
ATGATTTTATTTTGACTGATAGTGACCTGTTCGTTGCAACAAATTGATGAGCAATGCTTTTTTATAATGC
CAACTTTGTACAAAAAAGCAGGCTTCAAAATGGATGAGTTTGTTAACCTCAAGGAAACAGAGCTGAGGCT
GGGATTACCGGGAACAGATAATGTATGTGAAGCAAAAGAGAGAGTTTCTTGCTGTAATAACAACAATAAG
AGAGTACTATCAACTGATACTGAGAAGGAGATTGAATCATCATCAAGGAAAACTGAAACATCCCCTCCTC
GAAAGGCTCAGATTGTTGGATGGCCACCAGTTAGATCTTACAGGAAGAACAACATTCAGAGTAAGAAGAA
TGAATCTGAGCATGAGGGTCAAGGAATCTATGTGAAAGTAAGTATGGATGGTGCACCATACTTGAGGAAA
ATAGATCTGAGTTGTTACAAAGGATACTCAGAGTTGCTTAAAGCTTTAGAAGTGATGTTCAAATTCTCTG
TGGGAGAGTACTTTGAGAGAGATGGATATAAAGGTTCAGACTTTGTGCCTACTTATGAAGACAAAGATGG
TGATTGGATGCTCATTGGTGATGTTCCATGGGAGATGTTCATATGTACGTGCAAGAGACTAAGGATCATG
AAAGGATCAGAAGCCAAAGGTTTAGGCTGTGGTGTATGATAACACCCAGCTTTCTTGTACAAAGTTGGCA
TTATAAGAAAGCATTGCTTATCAATTTGTTGCAACGAACAGGTCACTATCAGTCAAAATAAAATCATTAT
TTGCCATCCAG
